>Addgene plasmid #63045 | Or67b-Gal4 | addgene partial sequence | sequence record 109053 | pCasper-F 5'-gggttttattaacttacat-3'
CGCCGGGGATCAGATCCGCGGCCGCGGGAATTCGATTAGCTAATCGCAGAAGTAGGCTCCCTTTTATATG
TAATCTTTTAGTGAGTAGGCAGCATATTAGGCACTGCGGTGTACGTAAGCGATCATTATTATTGTGTACG
AACAAATGTAAGTTAGGTACGATTCAATATATTTATCAATTACAGCACAATACGTTTATACTTTCCATTT
AAACGAAAACTAGCACATTACCTTCTTGTGGTAAACCACTGACTTGGTAAATCCAACATTTATTTATTAA
TAAGTATTTACATTTAAAAAAGCCATGAAAATGGTGACTGGCTGCCAGCTAGGCAAAAAGATTTTTAAGG
GCATTTCTTTGTTGTCGGTTGTACTGGGCCAGGAGCTGCTTGGTGCTGTTCAGTTCATTTAGGATCTGTT
TATTCTCCGGCAGGAGATTGTGAGCCGTTTTCAGATCGTTTATGGCCTCCTCGTAGTTGCGCAATCCGCG
CTGCGCCTGGGCGCGTCGATAGAAAGCCTTGCTACATTTCGGATCTAGACGAATGGCTTCGTTGCAAACT
TCTCTAGCGCTCGTATAGTTGCCAACTTTTAGGTCCACAGCGGCTGCATTAATGTTGTTAACCACGGAGA
AGCCGTCGACCTTGAGCAGATCCTCATCTACAAGGTGTTTTTTGAGAGGATTCAGCTGCTGCCAACCGAA
CTGTCTGCTCAGGTAATGATAGTATCGATTCGCCTTGCGATATTTTGCCCGTGCTTCGTGATAGCGGCCA
AGCTGATAAAAGTGATTGCCCGATTGGCGAATGCCCGTGAGAAGTTCCACCGCCCCATCTCCCTGTTGCA
CAACAAGTAGTGATATTGACGGATTATATATGTAACCATAACTCACTGTGAACTTGTCGAGCTTGCGCGG
CCAGTCTTGGGGATAGGCAGGCAACTTGTCCGTCGTCTCGTCGTTGCACTCGATGCCCCAGTCCTCGTTG
TGAGCTATCTCTCCGCAGTCCCGTATCACGA
