>Addgene plasmid #63045 | Or67b-Gal4 | addgene partial sequence | sequence record 109054 | GAL4Nterm-R 5'-tcagatgtgccctagtcagc-3'
GGGAGAGTAGCGACACTCCCAGTTGTTCTTCAGACACTTGGCGCACTTCGGTTTTTCTTTGGAGCACTTG
AGCTTTTTAAGTCGGCAAATATCGCATGCTTGTTCGATAGAAGACAGAAGCTTGATATCGCCTCCCAGAC
CGGCAACGAAAATCACGTTCTTGTTGGTCAAAGTAAACGACATGGTGACTTCTTTTTTGCTTTAGCAGGC
TCTTTCGATCCCCGGGAATTGGTCGACTCTAGCGGTACCGTACCCTAGAGGATCGCTCGAGGTTTAAACA
GATCTGCATGCTCTAGAGGATCCAGATCCACTAGTGGCCTATGCGGCCGCGAATTCACTAGTGATTTCCG
TATTGATGAATCCTGTACTAATTGAAGAGAGCTCGTATCCTACGCTTTTTATGCATTTGCATTGGCGTTT
GGGTCTCAATTAGGCTTCCCAAATTATATGGTTCCTTCAAAATAATTTGCTATTCGTTGTGGTTATTGTG
CAACTCGATAGGAGACACAAATAATTATACAAATTGGATGGGCGTTACTCAAAAGCATTAAAAATTTAGA
ACTCATCGAAGGTCCATGGCTACAAAGGCCTCAAAAAAGGCTAATAATGAAATTAGTGTTAGCAATATCG
AGTAAGAGGGAACATCGCCTTGACTTTTAATACATCTTTAAAATTAAAGTAAATTCTAAGCGCGAGACTT
ATTTACTTTTATAGGTTTGTGTTTTGACAAAAAAAAATATATATATATATATTATTAAAGACTTGAATAA
AAGTTCCAACCATACTGTTTTCTTGTTGACTTTGCAACAATATGCTAAAGGGCAGATAATATTTCAGCTA
ACTCTGTAATAACGTTAAATTTACTCAAAAATTGTTACAAAACTACGTTTCATGCGTGAATCTTGCTATT
TCTATATTTCTACTTCAACCTCACATCAAATATATATATACAATCAACATTAAATCTTAATATTTATGAA
CATAAAAACTGTTAGTTGATACTTATCCTCCC
