[The description below was written by a language model from this plasmid's Addgene catalogue record.]
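Description:
Or67b-Gal4 is an insect expression construct built on the pCasperAUG-Gal4-X backbone (about 12 kb without insert), designed to drive the yeast transcription factor Gal4 in the expression pattern of the Drosophila melanogaster odorant receptor gene Or67b. It is propagated in E. coli under ampicillin selection; the copy number is not recorded, and no feature table is provided, so the bacterial origin and any fly transformation marker or transposon ends carried by the backbone are not stated explicitly. The pCasper name suggests the family of P-element germline transformation vectors used to make transgenic flies, but the record itself does not confirm those details.

The insert is a roughly 2.7 kb fragment of Or67b promoter sequence, cloned into a NotI site (retained on both sides) immediately 5' of the Gal4 coding region. Because the same enzyme flanks both ends, the cloning was non-directional, so insert orientation matters for function. The backbone supplies the coding sequence: the first 18 amino acids of Drosophila ADH fused to yeast Gal4 residues 1–881, with the ADH portion presumably supplying the start codon, as the "AUG" in the backbone name implies. The cloned Or67b regulatory DNA therefore determines where and when Gal4 is produced.

In use, the construct serves as a driver in the binary Gal4/UAS system: flies carrying it express Gal4 in Or67b-expressing cells, and crossing them to UAS-reporter or UAS-effector lines allows those cells to be labelled or manipulated. The associated work concerned the genetic and functional organisation of the Drosophila antennal lobe.
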