Addgene plasmid #63045: Or67b-Gal4
Purpose: To express Gal4 in the pattern of the Drosophila melanogaster odorant receptor Or67b, using the promoter sequences of the gene cloned 5' of Gal4
Depositing lab: Leslie Vosshall. Depositing organization: Rockefeller University. Publication: Genetic and functional subdivision of the Drosophila antennal lobe. Fishilevich E, Vosshall LB. Curr Biol. 2005 Sep 6;15(17):1548-53. 10.1016/j.cub.2005.07.066 PubMed 16139209.
Backbone
  Vector backbone: pCasperAUG-Gal4-X
  Backbone manufacturer: Leslie Vosshall Lab
  Backbone size w/o insert (bp): 12000
  Vector type: Insect Expression
Growth in bacteria
  Bacterial resistance: Ampicillin, 100 μg/mL
  Growth temperature: 37°C
  Growth strain: DH5alpha
  Copy number: Unknown
Gene/Insert
  Gene/Insert name: Drosophila melanogaster Or67b promoter
  Species: D. melanogaster (fly)
  Insert size (bp): 2740
  Tag / fusion protein: Drosophila ADH (aa's 1-18) fused to Yeast Gal4 (aa's 1-881) (C terminal on backbone)
  Cloning method: Restriction Enzyme; 5′ cloning site NotI (not destroyed); 3′ cloning site NotI (not destroyed)
  Sequencing primers: 5′ pCasper-F 5'-gggttttattaacttacat-3'; 3′ GAL4Nterm-R 5'-tcagatgtgccctagtcagc-3'
Terms and licenses: Academic/Nonprofit Terms; Industry Terms: Not Available to Industry
How to cite: Or67b-Gal4 was a gift from Leslie Vosshall (Addgene plasmid # 63045 ; http://n2t.net/addgene:63045 ; RRID:Addgene_63045)
